>Addgene plasmid #225271 | pGEL1019 | addgene full sequence | sequence record 476312 | Addgene NGS Result
GGCCAATCCAGAAGATGGACAAGTCTAGGACTCGAGTGTCCCATTCGCCATGCCGAAGCATGTTGCCCAG
CCGGCGCCAGCGAGGAGGCTGGGACCATGCCGGCCTGAGACCAAGCCAGATAACAGTATGCGTATTTGCG
CGCTGATTTTTGCGGTATAAGAATATATACTGATATGTATACCCGAAGTATGTCAAAAAGAGGTATGCTA
TGAAGCAGCGTATTACAGTGACAGTTGACAGCGACAGCTATCAGTTGCTCAAGGCATATATGATGTCAAT
ATCTCCGGTCTGGTAAGCACAACCATGCAGAATGAAGCCCGTCGTCTGCGTGCCGAACGCTGGAAAGCGG
AAAATCAGGAAGGGATGGCTGAGGTCGCCCGGTTTATTGAAATGAACGGCTCTTTTGCTGACGAGAACAG
GGGCTGGTGAAATGCAGTTTAAGGTTTACACCTATAAAAGAGAGAGCCGTTATCGTCTGTTTGTGGATGT
ACAGGTCTCCCCGTCAATGAAAGACGGATTTCTGACGAGCTTACTCGTTTCGTCCTCACGGACTCATCAG
AGAAATCCTGCAGGCTGCACACACAATTACCGAAGCATGGTCAGCAACTATGAACATGAAATTATAACAA
TACCAAGCAAGTACAGCAGAAATCAGTCAATCAAATTATTCCAATATGTTAGATACACGATCTAAACCAC
AATAACATCAGTGTACCTATCAACACCAACAGTGACCTAACAAAATAGAGAGTCGCACCGTGCTCGAGTT
CACAAAAATAATCTGCAGGTCTATGAACTACTAGAATTCCATCGGCAAACTGATTCAATAACTACTAGCA
CTATCCCGAGAGCACATAAGGCAGGTTAATTAACATAGGCTAGAATTTACAGGTGCAACAGTTGATAAGA
TAGGCATAAGCAAGTAAAATATCCTGAAAGCTATGCTATGTAATCACTAATCAACAAGACGCAGCCCTTA
GATTAAACATGAACAGAGTAGAATCTATGCAACTAGAGGGACTGAATCAAAAACAACCTAAGCAAAATAT
ACCTGAAGCTGCTACTTGGATCAACGAGAAAAACAGAGACTAAATCCTACTGATTGAACAGATCGGAACA
AATCACAACCCTAGCACAGTTCTACTTCTAGATCCGAACCAATAAATACTTGGACCACGAACAGCATCGC
TCATAATCACAGATCCAGCATACCACGCGAACCCCATCTAACCCTGTTCAAATCTACCACAGATCGCAAA
ACGGAGACTAACAACAACATCTCACAATCACGAACAGGCCGGGAAATCAAATCAAACGCGAGGAACGGAG
AGGATCAGAAAATCGCATACCTTGAGAAGGCGATTCGACGCTTCGCTTCGAGGGGAGATTTTTTTTTCTC
TGCGATTTTGGGGATTCGATTGATGGAGGAAGAGGCGAGGAGGGGGTGGGGTATTTATAGGTGGGGAGGG
GGGGACTCGTGAGTGGGCCCAGGGGTGCGGTGGGTGGGGCCCAGTGAGAATATAGACAAATAAAGAGAGG
GAGAGGCGGTTTGGGGAGTCCGTCCCCACCACGCAAACGCGAGAAGGAAAGAAAGGAACGGAAAGGGGGC
GGGTCCAGACGGCGCCGCGGAGATATCGAGGAGGTGGAAAGCTGATGCCGTTTGCTCACGGCGGGGTTGG
TGGCCGTTAACACGCAGCGAAGCGGCGTTACTGCCGTGTACGTTTTGTGACCTTTCGAAAGAGAGCCCCA
GCCCAAGAAAGGCTGGCCAGGTTTTTTTGTACTGTGTACGATTACGACGGAAGAAAACATACTCGTTGTT
TTGTATTGGTAGATACTGGGCCGTAGTAAAATTAGAATCAGTTGTTAATTGGTTATTATATATACCATCT
TAAGCTACCAAAATTAATAAAGTTGTGATGGCTATGGTATATTTTGGTAGTGAATTATATTGATTTGGTA
TATATTAGAATCAATCCAACCACAACACAACCAAAAATACCTGAAGCTCAATATTGATGGTGCTTTTCGA
CTATCTAGCAAATGTGGTGAATGGGGCTTTATAATTGAAGCAGCCCAGGATGCACTTTGTGCAGAGACTG
ATGTGGGCGCGCCGTCCGAGCTCCTTATCTTTAATCATATTCCATAGTCCATACCATAGCACATACAGTA
GTTATATGCTGCAGAAGAGATCCAACAAAACATTCACAATGGATTATAGAAACATTTGTTTATTCATTAT
AATGTGATCTTACATTCATTTAATATTAGAAAAAGCCACAAATTCATAACACAACAAGCCAAGAAAAAAA
CACAAACTTAAGCACACAAGCTTTTTATTTGACACACCAAATATTTCATCTTCATCTTCATATACTCGAG
TACGCGTTCACTTCTTTTTCTTAGCCTGTCCGGCCTTTTTGGTGGCAGCAGGACGCTTCGATGTGAGCTG
AAGCTTGATCCGAGAACCGTCAGGGTTCTCTTCATCACTGGACTGCTCGCCGATGCCCTTGACCGTCAGC
GCAATGTTCGCCGCAGCAACGTGGTCGGCGTTGCAAACCCAGACTTGCTTTTGATCGAAAACTATGGACA
CGGCGCCGGTTGCCACTTTATGCGTGGCGAAATAAATTCGCCCCCCTCTAACAGGAATGTAAACCACAGC
CTCTTTGTTCCCCAGCTTTTCGGCCAGCCTGTTTTGCAACACCCAGCACGGGATATTAGATTTACGGTCA
CTACGCCATTTAAGCAACTCCTCCTCAAGGTCTTGGAGCTCGTAGTGACTCAGGAACTCTTTCACCCCCT
GGTGATAGTACTCACCTGTACCGATGTTCTTTGCTCTAAGATTCTGAGAAAGCTTCCTCAGGACCCAATC
CCCGATATCCTTAACCGGTATGGCGGCCCAGCGGCACTTCATGGCTTTGTCAGGATTCCGGTGTACCAGA
GGGTCTTGATGAGAGGTGTATAGAGAACCACAGCCGAACAAGGTGATATTGTGCATGGGGGCCAGTTGCC
GGATTTTGTTAAAGACTCCCCTAGCTAACCAATCCATGGATCTGCTATTTGCTTTCTTCTTAGTCGCATT
GTTTGTGGTGGACAGGTCGCCTTCTCCGCGGATAAACTTGATGTTATTCTCCAGGCAGGTCTGAATCAGG
CTATTGGCGATTCTTTCCACCTTTTGCTTTTTCTTCCTTGTTCGTATGAGCTCGAGTTTTTCTAAAAGAG
CGAATAGCTCTGGATCGAACTCCTTCCTCTGCTCATCTGATATCGGATTATTTTTGGACGCGTTAAGAGC
TGTAGAAAAATAGGAGTAGATGATTCCCTTAACCGCCTTCACAGTTTCTAACGTCGATAGACTCAGTGAG
CCCAAGCGAGTAACTCCACAATCCTGCTCTATAAAGCGGAAAATTTCTTGCCTTATCTGCTGCAGCTCGA
CCAAGGATTTTCCCCGAACGATATCTCTAAGGAGATATGCGTATTCCTTATTGAATTTGTAGAGGCGTGG
CTGGTACTTGCAGATGGCGTCAAACTTCTCTTTCGCTTCAACTGTGACAATTTCCTTTTTCTTATTTTTT
TTGGTGATCTGCCATAGGCTCACGAACTTGGAAGCTTTTTTCCTCCAATCGGCATACTGTGGATACGCCA
GCCCCTCATATGAAAGTTGATCAAATTGGTTCCCTCTGTTCTCCGTTATAGAGACGATGTCACCGGAACT
TATGAACCTAACAAAGCAGCCGAGCTCCTTGTGGTATTGACCCTCCTTGACCACCTCCCATAAAGAATAA
GCATGACTTGCGGTTTGATTCTGATCGTAGCCGCAAAACCTATCGCCTATCTGTAGGGTACCCTTTTGCC
TTCCGACGTCGAACTTTACAGGTATTCTCACCTGTCCTTTGGAATTAATGGTAGCCGAAATTCTGGTTAT
CTTCAAATTTGACACGGGCAATGTGCCTTGCTGGATAGCAAGACGGATGCGTGCCTCCGTCTTAGCGGCT
TTCACGTGCTTCTTGTTTACCCGAATCGCGGTTTGGTCAGTGAGCTTGGGTAGATGATAACCAAAACGCG
GAGTCCTGAACTGGCAGGTATCGACTGGTGAATTTCCCGCGGCGTAAATCTCTTGGAAGAAGCGAGTGTC
ATAAAATGGAATGTGGTGTTTCTTCCATCGGCCGTCTGGATGGCGCAGCTTCAGGTAGAGCCAGATACGC
AGATCGAGGCTATTAGGCCGATCGTTCCTTTGCGCCTTTTCCGGCAGAATCACCGCGTTTCTCCACGTGA
AGCCCTGGTTGCCAAGTACTGAGGGGTTTGCCTTCTGAGACTTATACCTGTCAAGCTGCTGATTATATTT
CGCTGCTGCGAGGATATCCTGCGCGCTACATTCCTGACGTATCGTAAAAATGTACCTAAGAATATTGCGA
ATCGGCTCCTTTTTGAAGTTGTTCTTGAGATCATCACAGAGCACAACGATGGCGTTTTCCGGATCAGCAG
GATCATCCTCCCACGCCTTATAGAGCTTGGATAGTCTCTTCCCGCCCAAATGATGCACGCAGATGGTGTA
AGTCTCTTCCCCGCTAAAAAATTCGCTGTCGAAGAAGTCGTTTAATTTCTTGACAACTAGTAAATTGTTA
AGGCTCTGGATTCTCTTAAACTGTTCAAGCCTCTGCTTGGCGAAGTTGTAATTCCGAGTTGATTTGATCT
TGAGAGCTGTATGAGCCTTGTTGAACATCTCGCCCCAAGCCCAGAGGTCGTACTGTATGGTGTTCTGCTC
CACGTAACTTCTCAATTCCTCCTGACAGCACCAATCTCGCTCTTTCGATTTACCGCGGATTACCTTCTTG
AGATCCGTTTGTAACTTCTTTAGATCAAACTCTTTCTGACCGTCCTTCGCAATGAATCTTTCCAGTGTAC
TGGGGGCGCCTAAATTGCCGGCGTAGACCTGCCGGAATGTCTCCTTTGTGGCTTTGGCGACGTTCAGAAT
GATTTCCTGAATTGGGGCCACATTCTTTGGAATCTCTTTCAGATTGGAGATAGCCTCCAGTATCTTTTTC
GTAATGCGCAGCTTCACTGATCGATCCTCCTTTCTACCGGTACCAAACAACACAGAGATAATACTATTGT
ACTGATTGCTTTCAGTGGCTACTGCCAAGCACTTCTCCCGGCAGAGAATCTCCAAGTCGTGAGTTAGATC
AGAGACTTCAACTCCGAGTTCACGGCAGAGGTCATAATACTGCTGCCGGCAGTCGTTCCAGTAATACGAT
TCTCCAATGCTTGCGCTGAAGTATTGCTTGATTGCATCAGATGCCGTGCCGCCATAGTACTCCTCGAACT
TTTCGACGAGATTGTCGGAGGCTATTGTATGAGTCAATGAGTCCTGTGACACCGGTCTGAACCAATTTAC
CGCACACCAGAGTGCAATGTCTTGTTGTTGTTTCTCCTGCTCCGTGCTAAAGCGGACGATTTCGGGCGTT
ATCCCCCCAAACAAGCCTTGCAGCATCTTGAAGAAGAATGCTGATCCGTCCTCGAGACACTGTATTGTCG
ATTTCAACAGTTGGTTCTTCCGTTCGTTAGGTCTGAGCACCGACTTGTAGGACTTGATAGCCGAGCTAGC
CGCAGGCACCCCGTGAATACCAACCTTCCGCTTCTTCTTAGGAGCCATGGCGGCCTGCAGGAAGTAACAC
CAAACAACAGGGTGAGCATCGACAAAAGAAACAGTACCAAGCAAATAAATAGCGTATGAAGGCAGGGCTA
AAAAAATCCACATATAGCTGCTGCATATGCCATCATCCAAGTATATCAAGATCAAAATAATTATAAAACA
TACTTGTTTATTATAATAGATAGGTACTCAAGGTTAGAGCATATGAATAGATGCTGCATATGCCATCATG
TATATGCATCAGTAAAACCCACATCAACATGTATACCTATCCTAGATCGATATTTCCATCCATCTTAAAC
TCGTAACTATGAAGATGTATGACACACACATACAGTTCCAAAATTAATAAATACACCAGGTAGTTTGAAA
CAGTATTCTACTCCGATCTAGAACGAATGAACGACCGCCCAACCACACCACATCATCACAACCAAGCGAA
CAAAAAGCATCTCTGTATATGCATCAGTAAAACCCGCATCAACATGTATACCTATCCTAGATCGATATTT
CCATCCATCATCTTCAATTCGTAACTATGAATATGTATGGCACACACATACAGATCCAAAATTAATAAAT
CCACCAGGTAGTTTGAAACAGAATTAATTCTACTCCGATCTAGAACGACCGCCCAACCAGACCACATCAT
CACAACCAAGACAAAAAAAAGCATGAAAAGATGACCCGACAAACAAGTGCACGGCATATATTGAAATAAA
GGAAAAGGGCAAACCAAACCCTATGCAACGAAACAAAAAAAATCATGAAATCGATCCCGTCTGCGGAACG
GCTAGAGCCATCCCAGGATTCCCCAAAGAGAAACACTGGCAAGTTAGCAATCAGAACGTGTCTGACGTAC
AGGTCGCATCCGTGTACGAACGCTAGCAGCACGGATCTAACACAAACACGGATCTAACACAAACATGAAC
AGAAGTAGAACTACCGGGCCCTAACCATGGACCGGAACGCCGATCTAGAGAAGGTAGAGAGGGGGGGGGG
GGAGGACGAGCGGCGTACCTTGAAGCGGAGGTGCCGACGGGTGGATTTGGGGGAGATCTGGTTGTGTGTG
TGTGCGCTCCGAACAACACGAGGTTGGGGAAAGAGGGTGTGGAGGGGGTGTCTATTTATTACGGCGGGCG
AGGAAGGGAAAGCGAAGGAGCGGTGGGAAAGGAATCCCCCGTAGCTGCCGGTGCCGTGAGAGGAGGAGGA
GGCCGCCTGCCGTGCCGGCTCACGTCTGCCGCTCCGCCACGCAATTTCTGGATGCCGACAGCGGAGCAAG
TCCAACGGTGGAGCGGAACTCTCGAGAGGGGTCCAGAGGCAGCGACAGAGATGCCGTGCCGTCTGCTTCG
CTTGGCCCGACGCGACGCTGCTGGTTCGCTGGTTGGTGTCCGTTAGACTCGTCGACGGCGTTTAACAGGC
TGGCATTATCTACTCGAAACAAGAAAAATGTTTCCTTAGTTTTTTTAATTTCTTAAAGGGTATTTGTTTA
ATTTTTAGTCACTTTATTTTATTCTATTTTATATCTAAATTATTAAATAAAAAAACTAAAATAGAGTTTT
AGTTTTCTTAATTTAGAGGCTAAAATAGAATAAAATAGATGTACTAAAAAAATTAGTCTATAAAAACCAT
TAACCCTAAACCCTAAATGGATGTACTAATAAAATGGATGAAGTATTATATAGGTGAAGCTATTTGCAAA
AAAAAAGGAGAACACATGCACACTAAAAAGATAAAACTGTAGAGTCCTGTTGTCAAAATACTCAATTGTC
CTTTAGACCATGTCTAACTGTTCATTTATATGATTCTCTAAAACACTGATATTATTGTAGTACTATAGAT
TATATTATTCGTAGAGTAAAGTTTAAATATATGTATAAAGATAGATAAACTGCACTTCAAACAAGTGTGA
CAAAAAAAATATGTGGTAATTTTTTATAACTTAGACATGCAATGCTCATTATCTCTAGAGAGGGGCACGA
CCGGGTCACGCTGCACTGCAGGCGCGCCGATCCCCGGGTACCGAGCTCGAATTCGTAATCATGTCATAGC
TGTTTCCTGTGTGAAATTGTTATCCGCTCACAATTCCACACAACATACGAGCCGGAAGCATAAAGTGTAA
AGCCTGGGGTGCCTAATGAGTGAGCTAACTCACATTAATTGCGTTGCGCTCACTGCCCGCTTTCCAGTCG
GGAAACCTGTCGTGCCAGCTGCATTAATGAATCGGCCAACGCGCGGGGAGAGGCGGTTTGCGTATTGGCT
AGAGCAGCTTGCCAACATGGTGGAGCACGACACTCTCGTCTACTCCAAGAATATCAAAGATACAGTCTCA
GAAGACCAAAGGGCTATTGAGACTTTTCAACAAAGGGTAATATCGGGAAACCTCCTCGGATTCCATTGCC
CAGCTATCTGTCACTTCATCAAAAGGACAGTAGAAAAGGAAGGTGGCACCTACAAATGCCATCATTGCGA
TAAAGGAAAGGCTATCGTTCAAGATGCCTCTGCCGACAGTGGTCCCAAAGATGGACCCCCACCCACGAGG
AGCATCGTGGAAAAAGAAGACGTTCCAACCACGTCTTCAAAGCAAGTGGATTGATGTGAACATGGTGGAG
CACGACACTCTCGTCTACTCCAAGAATATCAAAGATACAGTCTCAGAAGACCAAAGGGCTATTGAGACTT
TTCAACAAAGGGTAATATCGGGAAACCTCCTCGGATTCCATTGCCCAGCTATCTGTCACTTCATCAAAAG
GACAGTAGAAAAGGAAGGTGGCACCTACAAATGCCATCATTGCGATAAAGGAAAGGCTATCGTTCAAGAT
GCCTCTGCCGACAGTGGTCCCAAAGATGGACCCCCACCCACGAGGAGCATCGTGGAAAAAGAAGACGTTC
CAACCACGTCTTCAAAGCAAGTGGATTGATGTGATATCTCCACTGACGTAAGGGATGACGCACAATCCCA
CTATCCTTCGCAAGACCCTTCCTCTATATAAGGAAGTTCATTTCATTTGGAGAGGACACGCTGAAATCAC
CAGTCTCTCTCTACAAATCTATCTCTCTCGAGCTTTCGCAGATCCGGGGGGCAATGAGATATGGTGAGCA
AGGGCGAGGAGGATAACATGGCCATCATCAAGGAGTTCATGCGCTTCAAGGTGCACATGGAGGGCTCCGT
GAACGGCCACGAGTTCGAGATCGAGGGCGAGGGCGAGGGCCGCCCCTACGAGGGCACCCAGACCGCCAAG
CTGAAGGTGACCAAGGGTGGCCCCCTGCCCTTCGCCTGGGACATCCTGTCCCCTCAGTTCATGTACGGCT
CCAAGGCCTACGTGAAGCACCCCGCCGACATCCCCGACTACTTGAAGCTGTCCTTCCCCGAGGGCTTCAA
GTGGGAGCGCGTGATGAACTTCGAGGACGGCGGCGTGGTGACCGTGACCCAGGACTCCTCCCTGCAGGAC
GGCGAGTTCATCTACAAGGTGAAGCTGCGCGGCACCAACTTCCCCTCCGACGGCCCCGTAATGCAGAAGA
AGACCATGGGCTGGGAGGCCTCCTCCGAGCGGATGTACCCCGAGGACGGCGCCCTGAAGGGCGAGATCAA
GCAGAGGCTGAAGCTGAAGGACGGCGGCCACTACGACGCTGAGGTCAAGACCACCTACAAGGCCAAGAAG
CCCGTGCAGCTGCCCGGCGCCTACAACGTCAACATCAAGTTGGACATCACCTCCCACAACGAGGACTACA
CCATCGTGGAACAGTACGAACGCGCCGAGGGCCGCCACTCCACCGGCGGCATGGACGAGCTTTACAAGTC
GGGCGGAGGTGGCTCTGATATGAAAAAGCCTGAACTCACCGCGACGTCTGTCGAGAAGTTTCTGATCGAA
AAGTTCGACAGCGTGTCCGACCTGATGCAGCTCTCGGAGGGCGAAGAATCTCGTGCTTTCAGCTTCGATG
TAGGAGGGCGTGGATATGTCCTGCGGGTAAATAGCTGCGCCGATGGTTTCTACAAAGATCGTTATGTTTA
TCGGCACTTTGCATCGGCCGCGCTCCCGATTCCGGAAGTGCTTGACATTGGGGAATTCAGCGAGAGCCTG
ACCTATTGCATCTCCCGCCGTGCACAGGGTGTCACGTTGCAAGACCTGCCTGAAACCGAACTGCCCGCTG
TTCTGCAGCCGGTCGCGGAGGCCATGGATGCGATCGCTGCGGCCGATCTTAGCCAGACGAGCGGGTTCGG
CCCATTCGGACCGCAAGGAATCGGTCAATACACTACATGGCGTGATTTCATATGCGCGATTGCTGATCCC
CATGTGTATCACTGGCAAACTGTGATGGACGACACCGTCAGTGCGTCCGTCGCGCAGGCTCTCGATGAGC
TGATGCTTTGGGCCGAGGACTGCCCCGAAGTCCGGCACCTCGTGCACGCGGATTTCGGCTCCAACAATGT
CCTGACGGACAATGGCCGCATAACAGCGGTCATTGACTGGAGCGAGGCGATGTTCGGGGATTCCCAATAC
GAGGTCGCCAACATCTTCTTCTGGAGGCCGTGGTTGGCTTGTATGGAGCAGCAGACGCGCTACTTCGAGC
GGAGGCATCCGGAGCTTGCAGGATCGCCACGACTCCGGGCGTATATGCTCCGCATTGGTCTTGACCAACT
CTATCAGAGCTTGGTTGACGGCAATTTCGATGATGCAGCTTGGGCGCAGGGTCGATGCGACGCAATCGTC
CGATCCGGAGCCGGGACTGTCGGGCGTACACAAATCGCCCGCAGAAGCGCGGCCGTCTGGACCGATGGCT
GTGTAGAAGTACTCGCCGATAGTGGAAACCGACGCCCCAGCACTCGTCCGAGGGCAAAGAAATAGAGTAG
ATGCCGACCGGGATCTGTCGATCGACAAGCTCGAGTTTCTCCATAATAATGTGTGAGTAGTTCCCAGATA
AGGGAATTAGGGTTCCTATAGGGTTTCGCTCATGTGTTGAGCATATAAGAAACCCTTAGTATGTATTTGT
ATTTGTAAAATACTTCTATCAATAAAATTTCTAATTCCTAAAACCAAAATCCAGTACTAAAATCCAGATC
CCCCGAATTAATTCGGCGTTAATTCAGTACATTAAAAACGTCCGCAATGTGTTATTAAGTTGTCTAAGCG
TCAATTTGTTTACACCACAATATATCCTGCCACCAGCCAGCCAACAGCTCCCCGACCGGCAGCTCGGCAC
AAAATCACCACTCGATACAGGCAGCCCATCAGTCCGGGACGGCGTCAGCGGGAGAGCCGTTGTAAGGCGG
CAGACTTTGCTCATGTTACCGATGCTATTCGGAAGAACGGCAACTAAGCTGCCGGGTTTGAAACACGGAT
GATCTCGCGGAGGGTAGCATGTTGATTGTAACGATGACAGAGCGTTGCTGCCTGTGATCACCGCGGTTTC
AAAATCGGCTCCGTCGATACTATGTTATACGCCAACTTTGAAAACAACTTTGAAAAAGCTGTTTTCTGGT
ATTTAAGGTTTTAGAATGCAAGGAACAGTGAATTGGAGTTCGTCTTGTTATAATTAGCTTCTTGGGGTAT
CTTTAAATACTGTAGAAAAGAGGAAGGAAATAATAAATGGCTAAAATGAGAATATCACCGGAATTGAAAA
AACTGATCGAAAAATACCGCTGCGTAAAAGATACGGAAGGAATGTCTCCTGCTAAGGTATATAAGCTGGT
GGGAGAAAATGAAAACCTATATTTAAAAATGACGGACAGCCGGTATAAAGGGACCACCTATGATGTGGAA
CGGGAAAAGGACATGATGCTATGGCTGGAAGGAAAGCTGCCTGTTCCAAAGGTCCTGCACTTTGAACGGC
ATGATGGCTGGAGCAATCTGCTCATGAGTGAGGCCGATGGCGTCCTTTGCTCGGAAGAGTATGAAGATGA
ACAAAGCCCTGAAAAGATTATCGAGCTGTATGCGGAGTGCATCAGGCTCTTTCACTCCATCGACATATCG
GATTGTCCCTATACGAATAGCTTAGACAGCCGCTTAGCCGAATTGGATTACTTACTGAATAACGATCTGG
CCGATGTGGATTGCGAAAACTGGGAAGAAGACACTCCATTTAAAGATCCGCGCGAGCTGTATGATTTTTT
AAAGACGGAAAAGCCCGAAGAGGAACTTGTCTTTTCCCACGGCGACCTGGGAGACAGCAACATCTTTGTG
AAAGATGGCAAAGTAAGTGGCTTTATTGATCTTGGGAGAAGCGGCAGGGCGGACAAGTGGTATGACATTG
CCTTCTGCGTCCGGTCGATCAGGGAGGATATCGGGGAAGAACAGTATGTCGAGCTATTTTTTGACTTACT
GGGGATCAAGCCTGATTGGGAGAAAATAAAATATTATATTTTACTGGATGAATTGTTTTAGTACCTAGAA
TGCATGACCAAAATCCCTTAACGTGAGTTTTCGTTCCACTGAGCGCTGATGAATCCCCTAATGATTTTTA
TCAAAATCATTAAGTTAAGGTAGATACACATCTTGTCATATGATCAAATGGTTTCGCCAAAAATCAATAA
TCAGACAACAAAATGTGCGAACTCGATATTTTACACGACTCTCTTTACCAATTCTGCCCCGAATTACACT
TAAAACGACTCAACAGCTTAACGTTGGCTTGCCACGCCTTACTTGACTGTAAAACTCTCACTCTTACCGA
ACTTGGCCGTAACCTGCCAACCAAAGCGAGAACAAAACATAACATCAAACGAATCGACCGATTGTTAGGT
AATCGTCACCTCCACAAAGAGCGACTCGCTGTATACCGTTGGCATGCTAGCTTTATCTGTTCGGGCAATA
CGATGCCCATTGTACTTGTTGACTGGTCTGATATCCGTGAGCAAAAACGGCTTATGGTATTGCGAGCTTC
AGTCGCACTACACGGTCGTTCTGTTACTCTTTATGAGAAAGCGTTCCCGCTTTCAGAGCAATGTTCAAAG
AAAGCTCATGACCAATTTCTAGCCGACCTTGCGAGCATTCTACCGAGTAACACCACACCGCTCATTGTCA
GTGATGCTGGCTTTAAAGTGCCATGGTATAAATCCGTTGAGAAGCTGGGTTGGTACTGGTTAAGTCGAGT
AAGAGGAAAAGTACAATATGCAGACCTAGGAGCGGAAAACTGGAAACCTATCAGCAACTTACATGATATG
TCATCTAGTCACTCAAAGACTTTAGGCTATAAGAGGCTGACTAAAAGCAATCCAATCTCATGCCAAATTC
TATTGTATAAATCTCGCTCTAAAGGCCGAAAAAATCAGCGCTCGACACGGACTCATTGTCACCACCCGTC
ACCTAAAATCTACTCAGCGTCGGCAAAGGAGCCATGGATTCTAGCAACTAACTTACCTGTTGAAATTCGA
ACACCCAAACAACTTGTTAATATCTATTCGAAGCGAATGCAGATTGAAGAAACCTTCCGAGACTTGAAAA
GTCCTGCCTACGGACTAGGCCTACGCCATAGCCGAACGAGCAGCTCAGAGCGTTTTGATATCATGCTGCT
AATCGCCCTGATGCTTCAACTAACATGTTGGCTTGCGGGCGTTCATGCTCAGAAACAAGGTTGGGACAAG
CACTTCCAGGCTAACACAGTCAGAAATCGAAACGTACTCTCAACAGTTCGCTTAGGCATGGAAGTTTTGC
GGCATTCTGGCTACACAATAACAAGGGAAGACTTACTCGTGGCTGCAACCCTACTAGCTCAAAATTTATT
CACACATGGTTACGCTTTGGGGAAATTATGAGGGGATCTCTCAGCACTGAGCGTCAGACCCCGTAGAAAA
GATCAAAGGATCTTCTTGAGATCCTTTTTTTCTGCGCGTAATCTGCTGCTTGCAAACAAAAAAACCACCG
CTACCAGCGGTGGTTTGTTTGCCGGATCAAGAGCTACCAACTCTTTTTCCGAAGGTAACTGGCTTCAGCA
GAGCGCAGATACCAAATACTGTCCTTCTAGTGTAGCCGTAGTTAGGCCACCACTTCAAGAACTCTGTAGC
ACCGCCTACATACCTCGCTCTGCTAATCCTGTTACCAGTGGCTGCTGCCAGTGGCGATAAGTCGTGTCTT
ACCGGGTTGGACTCAAGACGATAGTTACCGGATAAGGCGCAGCGGTCGGGCTGAACGGGGGGTTCGTGCA
CACAGCCCAGCTTGGAGCGAACGACCTACACCGAACTGAGATACCTACAGCGTGAGCTATGAGAAAGCGC
CACGCTTCCCGAAGGGAGAAAGGCGGACAGGTATCCGGTAAGCGGCAGGGTCGGAACAGGAGAGCGCACG
AGGGAGCTTCCAGGGGGAAACGCCTGGTATCTTTATAGTCCTGTCGGGTTTCGCCACCTCTGACTTGAGC
GTCGATTTTTGTGATGCTCGTCAGGGGGGCGGAGCCTATGGAAAAACGCCAGCAACGCGGCCTTTTTACG
GTTCCTGGCCTTTTGCTGGCCTTTTGCTCACATGTTCTTTCCTGCGTTATCCCCTGATTCTGTGGATAAC
CGTATTACCGCCTTTGAGTGAGCTGATACCGCTCGCCGCAGCCGAACGACCGAGCGCAGCGAGTCAGTGA
GCGAGGAAGCGGAAGAGGGCCTGATGCGGTATTTTCTCCTTACGCATCTGTGCGGTATTTCACACCGCAT
ATGGTGCACTCTCAGTACAATCTGCTCTGATGCCGCATAGTTAAGCCAGTATACACTCCGCTATCGCTAC
GTGACTGGGTCATGGCTGCGCCCCGACACCCGCCAACACCCGCTGACGCGCCCTGACGGGCTTGTCTGCT
CCCGGCATCCGCTTACAGACAAGCTGTGACCGTTTCCGGGAGCTGCATGTGTCAGAGGTTTTCACCGTCA
TCACCGAAACGCGCGAGGCAGGGTGCCTTGATGTGGGCGCCGGCGGTCGAGTGGCGACGGCGCGGCTTGT
CCGCGCCCTGGTAGATTGCCTGGCCGTAGGCCAGCCATTTTTGAGCGGCCAGCGGCCGCGATAGGCCGAC
GCGAAGCGGCGGGGCGTAGGGAGCGCAGCGACCGAAGGGTAGGCGCTTTTTGCAGCTCTTGGGCTGTGCG
CTGGCCAGACAGTTATGCACAGGCCAGGCGGGTTTTAAGAGTTTTAATAAGTTTTAAAGAGTTTTAGGCG
GAAAAATCGCCTTTTTTCTCTTTTATATCAGTCACTTACATGTGTGACCGGTTCCCAATGTACGGCTTTG
GGTTCCCAATGTACGGGTTCCGGTTCCCAATGTACGGCTTTGGGTTCCCAATGTACGTGCTATCCACAGG
AAAGAGGCCTTTTCGACCTTTTTCCCCTGCTAGGGCAATTTGCCCTAGCATCTGCTCCGTACATTAGGAA
CCGGCGGATGCTTCGCCCTCGATCAGGTTGCGGTAGCGCATGACTAGGATCGGGCCAGCCTGCCCCGCCT
CCTCCTTCAAATCGTACTCCGGCAGGTCATTTGACCCGATCAGCTTGCGCACGGTGAAACAGAACTTCTT
GAACTCTCCGGCGCTGCCACTGCGTTCGTAGATCGTCTTGAACAACCATCTGGCTTCTGCCTTGCCTGCG
GCGCGGCGTGCCAGGCGGTAGAGAAAACGGCCGATGCCGGGATCGATCAAAAAGTAATCGGGGTGAACCG
TCAGCACGTCCGGGTTCTTGCCTTCTGTGATCTCGCGGTACATCCAATCAGCTAGCTCGATCTCGATGTA
CTCCGGCCGCCCGGTTTCGCTCTTTACGATCTTGTAGCGGCTAATCAAGGCTTCACCCTCGGATACCGTC
ACCAGGCGGCCGTTCTTGGCCTTCTTCGTACGCTGCATGGCAACGTGCGTGGTGTTTAACCGAATGCAGG
TTTCTACCAGGTCGTCTTTCTGCTTTCCGCCATCGGCTCGCCGGCAGAACTTGAGTACGTCCGCAACGTG
TGGACGGAACACGCGGCCGGGCTTGTCTCCCTTCCCTTCCCGGTATCGGTTCATGGATTCGGTTAGATGG
GAAACCGCCATCAGTACCAGGTCGTAATCCCACACACTGGCCATGCCGGCCGGCCCTGCGGAAACCTCTA
CGTGCCCGTCTGGAAGCTCGTAGCGGATCACCTCGCCAGCTCGTCGGTCACGCTTCGACAGACGGAAAAC
GGCCACGTCCATGATGCTGCGACTATCGCGGGTGCCCACGTCATAGAGCATCGGAACGAAAAAATCTGGT
TGCTCGTCGCCCTTGGGCGGCTTCCTAATCGACGGCGCACCGGCTGCCGGCGGTTGCCGGGATTCTTTGC
GGATTCGATCAGCGGCCGCTTGCCACGATTCACCGGGGCGTGCTTCTGCCTCGATGCGTTGCCGCTGGGC
GGCCTGCGCGGCCTTCAACTTCTCCACCAGGTCATCACCCAGCGCCGCGCCGATTTGTACCGGGCCGGAT
GGTTTGCGACCGCTCACGCCGATTCCTCGGGCTTGGGGGTTCCAGTGCCATTGCAGGGCCGGCAGGCAAC
CCAGCCGCTTACGCCTGGCCAACCGCCCGTTCCTCCACACATGGGGCATTCCACGGCGTCGGTGCCTGGT
TGTTCTTGATTTTCCATGCCGCCTCCTTTAGCCGCTAAAATTCATCTACTCATTTATTCATTTGCTCATT
TACTCTGGTAGCTGCGCGATGTATTCAGATAGCAGCTCGGTAATGGTCTTGCCTTGGCGTACCGCGTACA
TCTTCAGCTTGGTGTGATCCTCCGCCGGCAACTGAAAGTTGACCCGCTTCATGGCTGGCGTGTCTGCCAG
GCTGGCCAACGTTGCAGCCTTGCTGCTGCGTGCGCTCGGACGGCCGGCACTTAGCGTGTTTGTGCTTTTG
CTCATTTTCTCTTTACCTCATTAACTCAAATGAGTTTTGATTTAATTTCAGCGGCCAGCGCCTGGACCTC
GCGGGCAGCGTCGCCCTCGGGTTCTGATTCAAGAACGGTTGTGCCGGCGGCGGCAGTGCCTGGGTAGCTC
ACGCGCTGCGTGATACGGGACTCAAGAATGGGCAGCTCGTACCCGGCCAGCGCCTCGGCAACCTCACCGC
CGATGCGCGTGCCTTTGATCGCCCGCGACACGACAAAGGCCGCTTGTAGCCTTCCATCCGTGACCTCAAT
GCGCTGCTTAACCAGCTCCACCAGGTCGGCGGTGGCCCATATGTCGTAAGGGCTTGGCTGCACCGGAATC
AGCACGAAGTCGGCTGCCTTGATCGCGGACACAGCCAAGTCCGCCGCCTGGGGCGCTCCGTCGATCACTA
CGAAGTCGCGCCGGCCGATGGCCTTCACGTCGCGGTCAATCGTCGGGCGGTCGATGCCGACAACGGTTAG
CGGTTGATCTTCCCGCACGGCCGCCCAATCGCGGGCACTGCCCTGGGGATCGGAATCGACTAACAGAACA
TCGGCCCCGGCGAGTTGCAGGGCGCGGGCTAGATGGGTTGCGATGGTCGTCTTGCCTGACCCGCCTTTCT
GGTTAAGTACAGCGATAACCTTCATGCGTTCCCCTTGCGTATTTGTTTATTTACTCATCGCATCATATAC
GCAGCGACCGCATGACGCAAGCTGTTTTACTCAAATACACATCACCTTTTTAGACGGCGGCGCTCGGTTT
CTTCAGCGGCCAAGCTGGCCGGCCAGGCCGCCAGCTTGGCATCAGACAAACCGGCCAGGATTTCATGCAG
CCGCACGGTTGAGCCGTGCGCGGGCGGCTCGAACACGTACCCGGCCGCGATCATCTCCGCCTCGATCTCT
TCGGTAATGAAAAACGGTTCGTCCTGGCCGTCCTGGTGCGGTTTCATGCTTGTTCCTCTTGGCGTTCATT
CTCGGCGGCCGCCAGGGCGTCGGCCTCGGTCAATGCGTCCTCACGGAAGGCACCGCGCCGCCTGGCCTCG
GTGGGCGTCACTTCCTCGCTGCGCTCAAGTGCGCGGTACAGGGTCGAGCGATGCACGCCAAGCAGTGCAG
CCGCCTCTTTCACGGTGCGGCCTTCCTGGTCGATCAGCTCGCGGGCGTGCGCGATCTGTGCCGGGGTGAG
GGTAGGGCGGGGGCCAAACTTCACGCCTCGGGCCTTGGCGGCCTCGCGCCCGCTCCGGGTGCGGTCGATG
ATTAGGGAACGCTCGAACTCGGCAATGCCGGCGAACACGGTCAACACCATGCGGCCGGCCGGCGTGGTGG
TGTCGGCCCACGGCTCTGCCAGGCTACGCAGGCCCGCGCCGGCCTCCTGGATGCGCTCGGCAATGTCCAG
TAGGTCGCGGGTGCTGCGGGCCAGGCGGTCTAGCCTGGTCACTGTCACAACGTCGCCAGGGCGTAGGTGG
TCAAGCATCCTGGCCAGCTCCGGGCGGTCGCGCCTGGTGCCGGTGATCTTCTCGGAAAACAGCTTGGTGC
AGCCGGCCGCGTGCAGTTCGGCCCGTTGGTTGGTCAAGTCCTGGTCGTCGGTGCTGACGCGGGCATAGCC
CAGCAGGCCAGCGGCGGCGCTCTTGTTCATGGCGTAATGTCTCCGGTTCTAGTCGCAAGTATTCTACTTT
ATGCGACTAAAACACGCGACAAGAAAACGCCAGGAAAAGGGCAGGGCGGCAGCCTGTCGCGTAACTTAGG
ACTTGTGCGACATGTCGTTTTCAGAAGACGGCTGCACTGAACGTCAGAAGCCGACTGCACTATAGCAGCG
GAGGGGTTGGATCAAAGTACTTTGATCCCGAGGGGAACCCTGTGGTTGGCATGCACATACAAATGGACGA
ACGGATAAACCTTTTCACGCCCTTTTAAATATCCGATTATTCTAATAAACGCTCTTTTCTCTTAGGTTTA
CCCGCCAATATATCCTGTCAAACACTGATAGTTTAAACTGAAGGCGGGAAACGACAATCTGATCCAAGCT
CAAGCTGCTCTAGCATTCGCCATTCAGGCTGCGCAACTGTTGGGAAGGGCGATCGGTGCGGGCCTCTTCG
CTATTACGCCAGCTGGCGAAAGGGGGATGTGCTGCAAGGCGATTAAGTTGGGTAACGCCAGGGTTTTCCC
AGTCACGACGTTGTAAAACGACGGCCAGTGCCACACTGAGCTCGATATCGGCGCGCCCCGGGAGCTCGCA
AAACACACCTAGACTAGATTTGTTTTGCTAACCCAATTGATATTAATTATATATGATTAATATTTATATG
TATATGGAATTGGTTAATAAAATGCATCTGGTTCATCAAAGAATTATAAAGACACGTGACATTCATTTAG
GATAAGAAATATGGATGATCTCTTTCTCTTATTCAGATAATTAGTAATTACACATAACACACAACTTTGA
TGCCCACATTATAGTGATTAGCATGTCACTATGTGTGCATCCTTTTATTTCATACATTAATTAACTT
Features (pLannotate 1.2.2; 27 found; start..end, strand, type, name):
    113..178     +  intron         PDK intron (fragment): pdk; modified pyruvate orthophosphate dikinase intron from Flaveria trinervia 3.0
    269..427     +  CDS            ccdA (fragment): CCDA_ECO57 - Also known as H, letA. Experimental evidence at protein level: Swiss-Prot protein existence level 1. Antitoxin component of a type II toxin-antitoxin (TA) system which inhibits the post-segregational killing (PSK) of plasmid-free cells, also referred to as a plasmid addiction system. Binds to and blocks the activity of CcdB; will also remove bound CcdB protein from the CcdB-GyrA complex by forming a CcdA-CcdB complex, a process termed rejuvenation. Functions as a transcriptional corepressor for the ccdAB operon, repression also requires CcdB (By similarity). From Escherichia coli
    432..494     +  CDS            ccdB (fragment): CcdB, a bacterial toxin that poisons DNA gyrase; ccdB; Plasmids containing the ccdB gene cannot be propagated in standard E. coli strains.
    537..561     -  misc_RNA       sTRSV HHRz (fragment): hammerhead ribozyme from the tobacco ringspot virus satellite RNA (Khvorova et al., 2003)
   2124..2372    -  terminator     HSP terminator: efficient transcription terminator from the Arabidopsis thaliana heat shock protein 18.2 gene (Nagaya et al., 2010)
   5661..7651    -  promoter       Ubi promoter: maize polyubiquitin gene promoter
   7659..7684    -  misc_feature   MCS (fragment): pUC18/19 multiple cloning site
   7715..7737    -  protein_bind   lac operator (fragment): The lac repressor binds to the lac operator to inhibit transcription in E. coli. This inhibition can be relieved by adding lactose or isopropyl-β-D-thiogalactopyranoside (IPTG). lac repressor encoded by lacI
   7741..7771    -  promoter       lac promoter: promoter for the E. coli lac operon
   7786..7807    -  protein_bind   CAP binding site: CAP binding activates transcription in the presence of cAMP. E. coli catabolite activator protein
   7820..7908    -  CDS            lacI (fragment): lac repressor; lacI; The lac repressor binds to the lac operator to inhibit transcription in E. coli. This inhibition can be relieved by adding lactose or isopropyl-β-D-thiogalactopyranoside (IPTG).
   7998..8674    +  promoter       CaMV 35S promoter (enhanced): cauliflower mosaic virus 35S promoter with a duplicated enhancer region
   8741..9448    +  CDS            mCherry: mCherry is a basic (constitutively fluorescent) red fluorescent protein published in 2004, derived from Discosoma sp.. It is reported to be a very rapidly-maturing monomer with low acid sensitivity.
   9470..10495   +  CDS            HygR: aminoglycoside phosphotransferase from E. coli; aph(4)-Ia; confers resistance to hygromycin
  10536..10710   +  polyA_signal   CaMV poly(A) signal: cauliflower mosaic virus polyadenylation signal
  10788..10812   -  misc_feature   LB T-DNA repeat: left border repeat from nopaline C58 T-DNA
  11237..12031   +  CDS            KanR: aminoglycoside phosphotransferase; aphA-3; confers resistance to kanamycin
  12130..12199   -  ncRNA          RNA-OUT: Accession: RF00240 - RNA-OUT
  13456..14044   +  rep_origin     ori: high-copy-number ColE1/pMB1/pBR322/pUC origin of replication
  14230..14370   -  misc_feature   bom: basis of mobility region from pBR322
  14472..14511   -  CDS            rop (fragment): Rop protein, which maintains plasmids at low copy number; rop
  14714..14908   -  rep_origin     pVS1 oriV: origin of replication for the Pseudomonas plasmid pVS1 (Heeb et al., 2000)
  14974..16047   -  CDS            pVS1 RepA: replication protein from the Pseudomonas plasmid pVS1 (Heeb et al., 2000)
  16476..17105   -  CDS            pVS1 StaA: stability protein from the Pseudomonas plasmid pVS1 (Heeb et al., 2000)
  17665..18066   -  CDS            Y4CG_SINFN (fragment): Protein inferred from homology: Swiss-Prot protein existence level 3. From Sinorhizobium fredii (strain NBRC 101917 / NGR234).
  18406..18430   -  misc_feature   RB T-DNA repeat: right border repeat from nopaline C58 T-DNA
  18496..18650   -  CDS            lacZα (fragment): LacZα fragment of β-galactosidase; lacZ fragment
