[The description below was written by a language model from this plasmid's Addgene catalogue record and pLannotate feature annotations shown in this document.]
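Description:
pGEL1019 is a roughly 19 kb plant expression T-DNA binary vector built on the pTrans_210d backbone and supplied as an empty backbone for Cas12i2Max-based genome editing in rice. It carries nopaline-type left and right T-DNA border repeats, which suit it to Agrobacterium-mediated delivery. The backbone combines a ColE1/pMB1-type origin with the bom site for propagation in E. coli and the pVS1 oriV, RepA and StaA functions for replication and stable maintenance in Agrobacterium. Bacterial selection is by kanamycin (aphA-3).

On the T-DNA, a maize polyubiquitin promoter on the reverse strand faces the Arabidopsis HSP18.2 terminator. The roughly 3.3 kb unannotated interval between them is presumably where the Cas12i2Max nuclease variant named in the catalogue entry resides, although the automated annotation did not identify that coding sequence. Beyond the terminator lie a hammerhead ribozyme fragment and short ccdA and ccdB fragments next to a PDK intron fragment. These suggest a ribozyme-processed guide RNA cloning region, possibly with remnants of a counter-selection cassette, but the record does not describe the crRNA scaffold, its promoter or the cloning sites.

A separate cassette uses an enhanced CaMV 35S promoter to drive mCherry followed closely by the hygromycin phosphotransferase gene, ending in the CaMV poly(A) signal. This gives both a red fluorescent visual marker and hygromycin selection of transformed plant tissue; how the two reading frames are linked is not annotated. Users would insert target-specific guide sequences to generate editing constructs for rice.
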