Addgene plasmid #225271: pGEL1019
Purpose: (Empty Backbone) Cas12i2Max variant backbone for gene editing in rice
Depositing lab: Yong Zhang. Depositing organization: Southwest University (SWU). Publication: CRISPR-Cas12i confers efficient genome editing and gene regulation in plants. He Y, Liao S, Ren Q, Tang X, Zheng X, Qi Y, Zhang Y. Plant Physiol. 2025 Apr 30;198(1):kiaf125. doi: 10.1093/plphys/kiaf125. PubMed 40305671.
Backbone
  Vector backbone: pTrans_210d
  Vector type: Plant Expression
  Selectable markers: Hygromycin
Growth in bacteria
  Bacterial resistance: Kanamycin, 50 μg/mL
  Growth temperature: 37°C
  Growth strain: DH5alpha
  Copy number: Unknown
Terms and licenses: Academic/Nonprofit Terms; Industry Terms: Not Available to Industry
How to cite: pGEL1019 was a gift from Yong Zhang (Addgene plasmid # 225271 ; http://n2t.net/addgene:225271 ; RRID:Addgene_225271)
